Addgene plasmid #130183: pRDAX-VALENTIA-002 Lyn-SuperNova//BsaI
Purpose: EMMA Kit # 1000000119 extension
Depositing lab: Gary Lewin. Depositing organization: Max-Delbrueck-Centrum fuer Molekulare Medizin (MDC).
Backbone
  Vector backbone: custom built
  Vector type: Synthetic Biology
Growth in bacteria
  Bacterial resistance: Ampicillin, 100 μg/mL
  Growth temperature: 37°C
  Growth strain: DH5alpha
  Copy number: High Copy
Gene/Insert
  Gene/Insert name: Lyn-SuperNova
  Species: M. musculus (mouse)
  Cloning method: Restriction Enzyme; 5′ cloning site unknown (unknown if destroyed); 3′ cloning site unknown (unknown if destroyed)
Terms and licenses: Academic/Nonprofit Terms; Industry Terms: Not Available to Industry
How to cite: pRDAX-VALENTIA-002 Lyn-SuperNova//BsaI was a gift from Gary Lewin (Addgene plasmid # 130183 ; http://n2t.net/addgene:130183 ; RRID:Addgene_130183)
