[The description below was written by a language model from this plasmid's Addgene catalogue record and pLannotate feature annotations shown in this document.]
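Description:
pRDAX-VALENTIA-002 Lyn-SuperNova//BsaI is a small (about 4.3 kb), custom-built synthetic-biology plasmid deposited as an extension to the EMMA modular cloning kit for assembling mammalian expression vectors. It is maintained in E. coli as a high-copy plasmid through a ColE1/pUC-type origin and selected with ampicillin. The β-lactamase gene is annotated as being driven by the cat promoter. The bacterial maintenance module is insulated by short transcription terminators (T3Te, T7Te and the bidirectional tonB terminator), a common design in modular backbones to keep read-through transcription from interfering with neighbouring parts.

The payload is a mammalian expression unit in which the CMV immediate-early enhancer and chicken β-actin promoter (a CAG-type arrangement) sit upstream of the Lyn-SuperNova coding sequence, followed by an SV40 polyadenylation signal. SuperNova is a monomeric fluorescent protein generally used as a genetically encoded photosensitiser. The automated annotation matches the open reading frame to the SuperNova Green variant, although the catalogue name says only "SuperNova". The "Lyn" prefix suggests an N-terminal membrane-targeting motif from Lyn kinase, which would account for the mouse species entry. It is not annotated separately, but the short unannotated stretch between the promoter and the fluorescent protein could accommodate it. The "BsaI" in the name points to Type IIS (Golden Gate-style) sites for assembly, but their positions are not recorded, the cloning sites are listed as unknown, and roughly 800 bp downstream of the poly(A) signal is unannotated. The depositor and repository sequences carry essentially identical annotations and differ by a single nucleotide in length. Beyond the kit extension role, no specific application is stated.
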