Features (pLannotate 1.2.2; 10 found; start..end, strand, type, name):
    158..537     +  enhancer       CMV enhancer: human cytomegalovirus immediate early enhancer
    539..814     +  promoter       chicken β-actin promoter: No description available
    894..1601    +  CDS            SuperNova Green: SuperNova Green is a basic (constitutively fluorescent) cyan fluorescent protein published in 2018, derived from Anthoathecata.
   1725..1846    +  polyA_signal   SV40 poly(A) signal: SV40 polyadenylation signal
   2647..2676    +  terminator     T3Te terminator: phage T3 early transcription terminator
   2698..3285    +  rep_origin     ori: high-copy-number ColE1/pMB1/pBR322/pUC origin of replication
   3297..3324    -  terminator     T7Te terminator: phage T7 early transcription terminator
   3348..4208    -  CDS            AmpR: β-lactamase; bla; confers resistance to ampicillin, carbenicillin, and related antibiotics
   4209..4311    -  promoter       cat promoter: promoter of the E. coli cat gene encoding chloramphenicol acetyltransferase
   4311..2       -  terminator     tonB terminator (across the origin): bidirectional E. coli tonB-P14 transcription terminator
>Addgene plasmid #130183 | pRDAX-VALENTIA-002 Lyn-SuperNova//BsaI | depositor full sequence | sequence record 249561 | Full Sequence
CTTTCTGCTATGGAGGTCAGGTATGATTTAAAGGTCTCATAGGTCTTGTATTCAGTCTCGCACTTTAGAC
ATGGTCTTCTGCTGCCCGTGGTCCTCTATTCGTCGGATGTTCTGTCGATTCTTCCTGTCTATCTGGACTG
GATCTGATATCATCGTCGACATTGATTATTGACTAGTTATTAATAGTAATCAATTACGGGGTCATTAGTT
CATAGCCCATATATGGAGTTCCGCGTTACATAACTTACGGTAAATGGCCCGCCTGGCTGACCGCCCAACG
ACCCCCGCCCATTGACGTCAATAATGACGTATGTTCCCATAGTAACGCCAATAGGGACTTTCCATTGACG
TCAATGGGTGGAGTATTTACGGTAAACTGCCCACTTGGCAGTACATCAAGTGTATCATATGCCAAGTACG
CCCCCTATTGACGTCAATGACGGTAAATGGCCCGCCTGGCATTATGCCCAGTACATGACCTTATGGGACT
TTCCTACTTGGCAGTACATCTACGTATTAGTCATCGCTATTACCATGGTCGAGGTGAGCCCCACGTTCTG
CTTCACTCTCCCCATCTCCCCCCCCTCCCCACCCCCAATTTTGTATTTATTTATTTTTTAATTATTTTGT
GCAGCGATGGGGGCGGGGGGGGGGGGGGCGCGCGCCAGGCGGGGCGGGGCGGGGCGAGGGGCGGGGCGGG
GCGAGGCGGAGAGGTGCGGCGGCAGCCAATCAGAGCGGCGCGCTCCGAAAGTTTCCTTTTATGGCGAGGC
GGCGGCGGCGGCGGCCCTATAAAAAGCGAAGCGCGCGGCGGGCGGGAGTCGCTGCGTTGGGACGCCACCA
TGGGCTGCATCAAGAGCAAGAGGAAAGACGTGGAAAACGTCGAGGGCGGCAGCGAGGTAGGTCCAGCTCT
GTTTCAGTCCGATATGACGTTTAAGATCTTCATCGATGGCGAAGTGAACGGTCAGAAGTTCACCATAGTT
GCTGATGGCTCTTCCAAGTTCCCACATGGCGACTTCAATGCCCATGCAGTGTGTGAAACTGGGAAACTGC
CTATGAGCTGGAAACCCATTTGCCATCTGATTCAATGGGGAGAACCGTTCTTCGCGAGGTATCCTGATGG
CATTAGCCACTTTGCCCAGGAGTGCTTTCCAGAGGGGCTGAGTATCGACCGTACTGTGCGCTTCGAGAAT
GACGGGACAATGACCTCTCACCACACCTACGAGTTGGACGACACATGTGTGGTCAGCAGGATCACGGTGA
ACTGTGACGGCTTTCAGCCAGACGGACCTATCATGCGCGATCAGCTCGTTGACATCCTTCCCTCAGAAAC
ACACATGTTTCCGCATGGACCTAATGCCGTCAGACAGACAGCAACTATTGGGTTTACCACTGCAGATGGC
GGGAAGATGATGGGACACTTCGACAGCAAGATGACCTTCAACGGCAGTAGAGCCATAGAGATTCCTGGAC
CCCATTTCGTGACCATCATCACCAAACAGACACGGGACACATCCGACAAACGAGATCACGTCTGCCAAAG
GGAAGTCGCTTACGCTCACTCTGTACCCCGGATTACTTCAGCCATAGGTAGCGATGAGGATTCAGGCTCT
GATTAAGGCGCCAGGTACATCTCCAATACGGCGTCTTGCATAGAGAACACGATTAGCACACCGGTTACCC
ACGTGATGCCCGAACGGACCCATGTCATGCCAGAGCGCACTGGTAACTTGTTTATTGCAGCTTATAATGG
TTACAAATAAAGCAATAGCATCACAAATTTCACAAATAAAGCATTTTTTTCACTGCATTCTAGTTGTGGT
TTGTCCAAACTCATCAATGTATCTTATCATGTCTGTCGTCGAATTCGAGTTGGCGCGCCTGTCATTCTAA
ATCTCTCTTTCAGCCTAAAGCTTTTTCCCCGTATCCCCCCAGGTGTCTGCAGGCTCAAAGAGCAGCGAGA
AGCGTTCAGAGGAAAGCGATCCCGTGCCACCTTCCCCGTGCCCGGGCTGTCCCCGCACGCTGCCGGCTCG
GGGATGCGGGGGGAGCGCCGGACCGGAGCGGAGCCCCGGGCGGCTCGCTGCTGCCCCCTAGCGGGGGAGG
GACGTAATTACATCCCTGGGGGCTTTGGGAGGGGGCTGTCCCCGTGAGCTCCCAGGCGCGCCTGTCATTC
TAAATCTCTCTTTCAGCCTAAAGCTTTTTCCCCGTATCCCCCCAGGTGTCTGCAGGCTCAAAGAGCAGCG
AGAAGCGTTCAGAGGAAAGCGATCCCGTGCCACCTTCCCCGTGCCCGGGCTGTCCCCGCACGCTGCCGGC
TCGGGGATGCGGGGGGAGCGCCGGACCGGAGCGGAGCCCCGGGCGGCTCGCTGCTGCCCCCTAGCGGGGG
AGGGACGTAATTACATCCCTGGGGGCTTTGGGGGGGGGCTGTCCCCGTGAGCTCCCAGGCGCGCCAACTC
GGTACCTCACCCGATTCTCATCATGGAGACACATCAGGACATCTCCAATACCGCCATGGAAACGCACCAA
GATGCGACTGCTCTTCTGCCAGTGACGGCATTCGTCTGCAAGATTAACGGCATACAGAAAGAAACGATGA
GACCCATTCAGGACGAGCCTCAGACTCCAGCGTAACTGGACTGCAATCAACTCACTGGCTCACCTTCACG
GGTGGGCCTTTCTTCGGTAGAAAATCAAAGGATCTTCTTGAGATCCTTTTTTTCTGCGCGTAATCTGCTG
CTTGCAAACAAAAAAACCACCGCTACCAGCGGTGGTTTGTTTGCCGGATCAAGAGCTACCAACTCTTTTT
CCGAGGTAACTGGCTTCAGCAGAGCGCAGATACCAAATACTGTTCTTCTAGTGTAGCCGTAGTTAGGCCA
CCACTTCAAGAACTCTGTAGCACCGCCTACATACCTCGCTCTGCTAATCCTGTTACCAGTGGCTGCTGCC
AGTGGCGATAAGTCGTGTCTTACCGGGTTGGACTCAAGACGATAGTTACCGGATAAGGCGCAGCGGTCGG
GCTGAACGGGGGGTTCGTGCACACAGCCCAGCTTGGAGCGAACGACCTACACCGAACTGAGATACCTACA
GCGTGAGCTATGAGAAAGCGCCACGCTTCCCGAAGGGAGAAAGGCGGACAGGTATCCGGTAAGCGGCAGG
GTCGGAACAGGAGAGCGCACGAGGGAGCTTCCAGGGGGAAACGCCTGGTATCTTTATAGTCCTGTCGGGT
TTCGCCACCTCTGACTTGAGCATCGATTTTTGTGATGCTCGTCAGGGGGGCGGAGCCTATGGAAAAACGC
CAGCAACGCAGAAAGGCCCACCCGAAGGTGAGCCAGGTGATTACATTTGGGCCCTCATTACCAATGCTTA
ATCAGTGAGGCACCTATCTCAGCGATCTGTCTATTTCGTTCATCCATAGTTGCCTGACTCCCCGTCGTGT
AGATAACTACGATGCGGGAGGGCTTACCATCTGGCCCCAGTGCTGCAATGATACCGCGAGAACCACGCTC
ACCGGCTCCAGATTTATCAGCAATAAACCAGCCAGCCGGGAGGGCCGAGCGCAGAAGTGATCCTGCAACT
TTATCCGCCTCCATCCAGTCTATTAATTGTTGCCGGGAAGCTAGAGTAAGTAGTTCGCCAGTTAATAGTT
TGCGCAACGTTGTTGCCATTGCTACAGGCATCGTGGTGTCACGCTCGTCGTTTGGTATGGCTTCATTCAG
CTCCGGTTCCCAACGATCAAGGCGAGTTACATGATCCCCCATGTTGTGCAAAAAAGCGGTTAGCTCCTTC
GGTCCTCCGATCGTTGCCAGAAGTAAGTTGGCCGCAGTGTTATCACTCATGGTTATGGCAGCACTGCATA
ATTCTCTTACTGTCATGCCATCCGTGAGATGCTTTTCTGTGACTGGTGAGTACTCAACCAAGTCATTCTG
AGAATAGTGTATGCGGCGACCGAGTTGCTCTTGCCCGGCGTCAATACGGGATAATACCGCGCCACATAGC
AGAACTTTAAAAGTGCTCATCATTGGAAAACGTTCTTCGGGGCGTAAACTCTCAAGGATCTTACCGCTGT
TGAGATCCAGTTCGATGTAACCCACTCGTGCACCCAACTGATCTTCAGCATCTTTTACTTTCACCAGCGT
TTCTGGGTGAGCAAAAACAGGAAGGCAAAATGCCGCAAAAAAGGGAATAAGGGCGACACGGAAATGTTGA
ATACTCATTTTAGCTTCCTTAGCTCCTGAAAATCTCGATAACTCAAAAAATACGCCCGGTAGTGATCTTA
TTTCATTATGGTGAAAGTTGGAACCTCTTACGTGCCGATCAGTCAAAAGCCTCCGGTCGGAGGCTTTTGA
