Features (pLannotate 1.2.2; 10 found; start..end, strand, type, name):
    158..537     +  enhancer       CMV enhancer: human cytomegalovirus immediate early enhancer
    539..814     +  promoter       chicken β-actin promoter: No description available
    894..1601    +  CDS            SuperNova Green: SuperNova Green is a basic (constitutively fluorescent) cyan fluorescent protein published in 2018, derived from Anthoathecata.
   1725..1846    +  polyA_signal   SV40 poly(A) signal: SV40 polyadenylation signal
   2647..2676    +  terminator     T3Te terminator: phage T3 early transcription terminator
   2698..3285    +  rep_origin     ori: high-copy-number ColE1/pMB1/pBR322/pUC origin of replication
   3297..3324    -  terminator     T7Te terminator: phage T7 early transcription terminator
   3348..4208    -  CDS            AmpR: β-lactamase; bla; confers resistance to ampicillin, carbenicillin, and related antibiotics
   4209..4311    -  promoter       cat promoter: promoter of the E. coli cat gene encoding chloramphenicol acetyltransferase
   4312..2       -  terminator     tonB terminator (across the origin): bidirectional E. coli tonB-P14 transcription terminator
>Addgene plasmid #130183 | pRDAX-VALENTIA-002 Lyn-SuperNova//BsaI | addgene full sequence | sequence record 272488 | Addgene NGS Result
CTTTCTGCTATGGAGGTCAGGTATGATTTAAAGGTCTCATAGGTCTTGTATTCAGTCTCGCACTTTAGAC
ATGGTCTTCTGCTGCCCGTGGTCCTCTATTCGTCGGATGTTCTGTCGATTCTTCCTGTCTATCTGGACTG
GATCTGATATCATCGTCGACATTGATTATTGACTAGTTATTAATAGTAATCAATTACGGGGTCATTAGTT
CATAGCCCATATATGGAGTTCCGCGTTACATAACTTACGGTAAATGGCCCGCCTGGCTGACCGCCCAACG
ACCCCCGCCCATTGACGTCAATAATGACGTATGTTCCCATAGTAACGCCAATAGGGACTTTCCATTGACG
TCAATGGGTGGAGTATTTACGGTAAACTGCCCACTTGGCAGTACATCAAGTGTATCATATGCCAAGTACG
CCCCCTATTGACGTCAATGACGGTAAATGGCCCGCCTGGCATTATGCCCAGTACATGACCTTATGGGACT
TTCCTACTTGGCAGTACATCTACGTATTAGTCATCGCTATTACCATGGTCGAGGTGAGCCCCACGTTCTG
CTTCACTCTCCCCATCTCCCCCCCCTCCCCACCCCCAATTTTGTATTTATTTATTTTTTAATTATTTTGT
GCAGCGATGGGGGCGGGGGGGGGGGGGGCGCGCGCCAGGCGGGGCGGGGSGGGGSGRGGGGSGGGGCGGG
GCGAGGCGGAGAGGTGCGGCGGCAGCCAATCAGAGCGGCGCGCTCCGAAAGTTTCCTTTTATGGCGAGGC
GGCGGCGGCGGCGGCCCTATAAAAAGCGAAGCGCGCGGCGGGCGGGAGTCGCTGCGTTGGGACGCCACCA
TGGGCTGCATCAAGAGCAAGAGGAAAGACGTGGAAAACGTCGAGGGCGGCAGCGAGGTAGGTCCAGCTCT
GTTTCAGTCCGATATGACGTTTAAGATCTTCATCGATGGCGAAGTGAACGGTCAGAAGTTCACCATAGTT
GCTGATGGCTCTTCCAAGTTCCCACATGGCGACTTCAATGCCCATGCAGTGTGTGAAACTGGGAAACTGC
CTATGAGCTGGAAACCCATTTGCCATCTGATTCAATGGGGAGAACCGTTCTTCGCGAGGTATCCTGATGG
CATTAGCCACTTTGCCCAGGAGTGCTTTCCAGAGGGGCTGAGTATCGACCGTACTGTGCGCTTCGAGAAT
GACGGGACAATGACCTCTCACCACACCTACGAGTTGGACGACACATGTGTGGTCAGCAGGATCACGGTGA
ACTGTGACGGCTTTCAGCCAGACGGACCTATCATGCGCGATCAGCTCGTTGACATCCTTCCCTCAGAAAC
ACACATGTTTCCGCATGGACCTAATGCCGTCAGACAGACAGCAACTATTGGGTTTACCACTGCAGATGGC
GGGAAGATGATGGGACACTTCGACAGCAAGATGACCTTCAACGGCAGTAGAGCCATAGAGATTCCTGGAC
CCCATTTCGTGACCATCATCACCAAACAGACACGGGACACATCCGACAAACGAGATCACGTCTGCCAAAG
GGAAGTCGCTTACGCTCACTCTGTACCCCGGATTACTTCAGCCATAGGTAGCGATGAGGATTCAGGCTCT
GATTAAGGCGCCAGGTACATCTCCAATACGGCGTCTTGCATAGAGAACACGATTAGCACACCGGTTACCC
ACGTGATGCCCGAACGGACCCATGTCATGCCAGAGCGCACTGGTAACTTGTTTATTGCAGCTTATAATGG
TTACAAATAAAGCAATAGCATCACAAATTTCACAAATAAAGCATTTTTTTCACTGCATTCTAGTTGTGGT
TTGTCCAAACTCATCAATGTATCTTATCATGTCTGTCGTCGAATTCGAGTTGGCGCGCCTGTCATTCTAA
ATCTCTCTTTCAGCCTAAAGCTTTTTCCCCGTATCCCCCCAGGTGTCTGCAGGCTCAAAGAGCAGCGAGA
AGCGTTCAGAGGAAAGCGATCCCGTGCCACCTTCCCCGTGCCCGGGCTGTCCCCGCACGCTGCCGGCTCG
GGGATGCGGGGGGAGCGCCGGACCGGAGCGGAGCCCCGGGCGGCTCGCTGCTGCCCCCTAGCGGGGGAGG
GACGTAATTACATCCCTGGGGGCTTTGGGAGGGGGCTGTCCCCGTGAGCTCCCAGGCGCGCCTGTCATTC
TAAATCTCTCTTTCAGCCTAAAGCTTTTTCCCCGTATCCCCCCAGGTGTCTGCAGGCTCAAAGAGCAGCG
AGAAGCGTTCAGAGGAAAGCGATCCCGTGCCACCTTCCCCGTGCCCGGGCTGTCCCCGCACGCTGCCGGC
TCGGGGATGCGGGGGGAGCGCCGGACCGGAGCGGAGCCCCGGGCGGCTCGCTGCTGCCCCCTAGCGGGGG
AGGGACGTAATTACATCCCTGGGGGCTTTGGGGGGGGGCTGTCCCCGTGAGCTCCCAGGCGCGCCAACTC
GGTACCTCACCCGATTCTCATCATGGAGACACATCAGGACATCTCCAATACCGCCATGGAAACGCACCAA
GATGCGACTGCTCTTCTGCCAGTGACGGCATTCGTCTGCAAGATTAACGGCATACAGAAAGAAACGATGA
GACCCATTCAGGACGAGCCTCAGACTCCAGCGTAACTGGACTGCAATCAACTCACTGGCTCACCTTCACG
GGTGGGCCTTTCTTCGGTAGAAAATCAAAGGATCTTCTTGAGATCCTTTTTTTCTGCGCGTAATCTGCTG
CTTGCAAACAAAAAAACCACCGCTACCAGCGGTGGTTTGTTTGCCGGATCAAGAGCTACCAACTCTTTTT
CCGAGGTAACTGGCTTCAGCAGAGCGCAGATACCAAATACTGTTCTTCTAGTGTAGCCGTAGTTAGGCCA
CCACTTCAAGAACTCTGTAGCACCGCCTACATACCTCGCTCTGCTAATCCTGTTACCAGTGGCTGCTGCC
AGTGGCGATAAGTCGTGTCTTACCGGGTTGGACTCAAGACGATAGTTACCGGATAAGGCGCAGCGGTCGG
GCTGAACGGGGGGTTCGTGCACACAGCCCAGCTTGGAGCGAACGACCTACACCGAACTGAGATACCTACA
GCGTGAGCTATGAGAAAGCGCCACGCTTCCCGAAGGGAGAAAGGCGGACAGGTATCCGGTAAGCGGCAGG
GTCGGAACAGGAGAGCGCACGAGGGAGCTTCCAGGGGGAAACGCCTGGTATCTTTATAGTCCTGTCGGGT
TTCGCCACCTCTGACTTGAGCATCGATTTTTGTGATGCTCGTCAGGGGGGCGGAGCCTATGGAAAAACGC
CAGCAACGCAGAAAGGCCCACCCGAAGGTGAGCCAGGTGATTACATTTGGGCCCTCATTACCAATGCTTA
ATCAGTGAGGCACCTATCTCAGCGATCTGTCTATTTCGTTCATCCATAGTTGCCTGACTCCCCGTCGTGT
AGATAACTACGATGCGGGAGGGCTTACCATCTGGCCCCAGTGCTGCAATGATACCGCGAGAACCACGCTC
ACCGGCTCCAGATTTATCAGCAATAAACCAGCCAGCCGGGAGGGCCGAGCGCAGAAGTGATCCTGCAACT
TTATCCGCCTCCATCCAGTCTATTAATTGTTGCCGGGAAGCTAGAGTAAGTAGTTCGCCAGTTAATAGTT
TGCGCAACGTTGTTGCCATTGCTACAGGCATCGTGGTGTCACGCTCGTCGTTTGGTATGGCTTCATTCAG
CTCCGGTTCCCAACGATCAAGGCGAGTTACATGATCCCCCATGTTGTGCAAAAAAGCGGTTAGCTCCTTC
GGTCCTCCGATCGTTGCCAGAAGTAAGTTGGCCGCAGTGTTATCACTCATGGTTATGGCAGCACTGCATA
ATTCTCTTACTGTCATGCCATCCGTGAGATGCTTTTCTGTGACTGGTGAGTACTCAACCAAGTCATTCTG
AGAATAGTGTATGCGGCGACCGAGTTGCTCTTGCCCGGCGTCAATACGGGATAATACCGCGCCACATAGC
AGAACTTTAAAAGTGCTCATCATTGGAAAACGTTCTTCGGGGCGTAAACTCTCAAGGATCTTACCGCTGT
TGAGATCCAGTTCGATGTAACCCACTCGTGCACCCAACTGATCTTCAGCATCTTTTACTTTCACCAGCGT
TTCTGGGTGAGCAAAAACAGGAAGGCAAAATGCCGCAAAAAAGGGAATAAGGGCGACACGGAAATGTTGA
ATACTCATTTTAGCTTCCTTAGCTCCTGAAAATCTCGATAACTCAAAAAATACGCCCGGTAGTGATCTTA
TTTCATTATGGTGAAAGTTGGAACCTCTTACGTGCCGATCAAGTCAAAAGCCTCCGGTCGGAGGCTTTTG
A
